Addgene plasmid #188505: DpbdCas12e KRAB
Purpose: Expresses FLAG tagged DpbdCas12e KRAB
Depositing lab: Isaac Hilton. Depositing organization: Rice University. Publication: Quantification of Genome Editing and Transcriptional Control Capabilities Reveals Hierarchies among Diverse CRISPR/Cas Systems in Human Cells. Escobar M, Li J, Patel A, Liu S, Xu Q, Hilton IB. ACS Synth Biol. 2022 Oct 21;11(10):3239-3250. doi: 10.1021/acssynbio.2c00156. Epub 2022 Sep 26. PubMed 36162812.
Backbone
  Vector backbone: LentiCRISPR v2
  Vector type: Mammalian Expression, Lentiviral, CRISPR
  Selectable markers: Puromycin
Growth in bacteria
  Bacterial resistance: Ampicillin, 100 μg/mL
  Growth temperature: 37°C
  Growth strain: NEB Stable
  Copy number: High Copy
Gene/Insert
  Gene/Insert name: dCas12e
  Species: Deltaproteobacteria
  Mutation: D672A/E769A/D935A
  Promoter: EF1a
  Cloning method: Gibson Cloning
Terms and licenses: Academic/Nonprofit Terms; Industry Terms: Not Available to Industry
Depositor comments: Stbl3 is also a suitable growth strain.
How to cite: DpbdCas12e KRAB was a gift from Isaac Hilton (Addgene plasmid # 188505 ; http://n2t.net/addgene:188505 ; RRID:Addgene_188505)
