[The description below was written by a language model from this plasmid's Addgene catalogue record and pLannotate feature annotations shown in this document.]
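Description:
DpbdCas12e KRAB is a third-generation-style, self-inactivating lentiviral expression plasmid built on the LentiCRISPR v2 backbone for delivering a CRISPR interference effector to mammalian cells. It is maintained in E. coli through a high-copy ColE1/pUC origin with ampicillin resistance (AmpR), and it is grown in recombination-deficient strains, as is typical for LTR-containing plasmids. An f1 origin and an SV40/EM7-driven bleomycin/Zeocin resistance cassette sit in the backbone outside the viral genome. The lentiviral portion comprises a CMV enhancer/promoter fused to a truncated HIV-1 5' LTR, the Ψ packaging signal, a gag fragment, the RRE for Rev-dependent export, cPPT/CTS, WPRE, and a ΔU3 3' LTR followed by a bGH polyadenylation signal.

The payload is driven by an EF-1α core promoter and encodes a FLAG-tagged, nuclease-inactive Cas12e (CasX) from Deltaproteobacteria carrying the D672A/E769A/D935A substitutions, fused to the KRAB repression domain of human ZNF10. The Cas12e coding region and the FLAG tag are not annotated in the feature table. The coding region presumably occupies the large unannotated stretch between the promoter and KRAB. A puromycin N-acetyltransferase sequence follows KRAB and allows selection of transduced cells, although the record does not state how it is linked to the upstream reading frame. The table also detects an S. pyogenes Cas9 gRNA scaffold left over from the parental vector, but no U6 promoter is annotated, and this scaffold would not be the cognate guide for Cas12e. A matching guide RNA therefore appears to have to be supplied separately. The construct is used for targeted transcriptional repression in human cells, and it was deposited with a study comparing the editing and transcriptional control abilities of diverse CRISPR/Cas systems.
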