Features (pLannotate 1.2.2; 33 found; start..end, strand, type, name):
    217..397     +  LTR            5' LTR (truncated): truncated 5' long terminal repeat (LTR) from HIV-1
    444..569     +  misc_feature   HIV-1 Ψ: packaging signal of human immunodeficiency virus type 1
    553..916     +  CDS            HIV-1 gag (fragment): gag protein from human immunodeficiency virus 1; gag
   1062..1295    +  misc_feature   RRE: The Rev response element (RRE) of HIV-1 allows for Rev-dependent mRNA export from the nucleus to the cytoplasm.
   1672..1772    +  CDS            Rev (fragment): human immunodeficiency virus 1 (HIV-1) Rev protein; rev; enhances nuclear export of unspliced and incompletely spliced viral mRNAs
   1822..1939    +  misc_feature   cPPT/CTS: central polypurine tract and central termination sequence of HIV-1
   2071..2146    +  misc_RNA       gRNA scaffold: guide RNA scaffold for the Streptococcus pyogenes CRISPR/Cas9 system
   2164..2182    +  CDS            small t antigen (fragment): SV40 (simian virus 40) small t antigen
   2208..2419    +  promoter       EF-1α core promoter: core promoter for human elongation factor EF-1α
   5227..5246    -  CDS            BleoR (fragment): antibiotic-binding protein; Sh ble from Streptoalloteichus hindustanus; confers resistance to bleomycin, phleomycin, and Zeocin™
   5507..5701    +  CDS            KRAB: Krüppel-associated box (KRAB) transcriptional repression domain from the human zinc finger protein ZNF10 (Margolin et al., 1994)
   5857..6454    +  CDS            PuroR (fragment): puromycin N-acetyltransferase; pac from Streptomyces; confers resistance to puromycin
   6470..7058    +  misc_feature   WPRE: woodchuck hepatitis virus posttranscriptional regulatory element
   7109..7128    +  misc_feature   cPPT/CTS (fragment): central polypurine tract and central termination sequence of HIV-1
   7130..7363    +  LTR            3' LTR (ΔU3): self-inactivating 3' long terminal repeat (LTR) from HIV-1
   7395..7619    +  polyA_signal   bGH poly(A) signal: bovine growth hormone polyadenylation signal
   7623..7644    +  promoter       SV40 promoter (fragment): SV40 enhancer and early promoter
   7665..8093    +  rep_origin     f1 ori (sequence partly withheld): f1 bacteriophage origin of replication; arrow indicates direction of (+) strand synthesis
   8107..8436    +  promoter       SV40 promoter: SV40 enhancer and early promoter
   8484..8531    +  promoter       EM7 promoter: synthetic bacterial promoter&nbsp
   8550..8924    +  CDS            BleoR: antibiotic-binding protein; Sh ble from Streptoalloteichus hindustanus; confers resistance to bleomycin, phleomycin, and Zeocin™
   8934..9059    +  CDS            ble (fragment): BLE_KLEPN - Experimental evidence at protein level: Swiss-Prot protein existence level 1. Binding protein with a strong affinity to the bleomycin family of antibiotics. Binds to CL990; an antimitotic-antibiotic compound. From Klebsiella pneumoniae.
   9054..9175    +  polyA_signal   SV40 poly(A) signal: SV40 polyadenylation signal
   9246..9268    -  protein_bind   lac operator (fragment): The lac repressor binds to the lac operator to inhibit transcription in E. coli. This inhibition can be relieved by adding lactose or isopropyl-β-D-thiogalactopyranoside (IPTG). lac repressor encoded by lacI
   9272..9302    -  promoter       lac promoter: promoter for the E. coli lac operon
   9317..9338    -  protein_bind   CAP binding site: CAP binding activates transcription in the presence of cAMP. E. coli catabolite activator protein
   9351..9443    -  CDS            lacI (fragment): lac repressor; lacI; The lac repressor binds to the lac operator to inhibit transcription in E. coli. This inhibition can be relieved by adding lactose or isopropyl-β-D-thiogalactopyranoside (IPTG).
   9626..10214   -  rep_origin     ori: high-copy-number ColE1/pMB1/pBR322/pUC origin of replication
  10385..11245   -  CDS            AmpR: β-lactamase; bla; confers resistance to ampicillin, carbenicillin, and related antibiotics
  11246..11350   -  promoter       AmpR promoter: bla
  11409..11461   -  misc_feature   bom (fragment): basis of mobility region from pBR322
  11616..11995   +  enhancer       CMV enhancer: human cytomegalovirus immediate early enhancer
  11996..199     +  promoter       CMV promoter (across the origin): human cytomegalovirus (CMV) immediate early promoter
>Addgene plasmid #188505 | DpbdCas12e KRAB | addgene full sequence | sequence record 373496 | Addgene NGS Result
TGATGCGGTTTTGGCAGTACATCAATGGGCGTGGATAGCGGTTTGACTCACGGGGATTTCCAAGTCTCCA
CCCCATTGACGTCAATGGGAGTTTGTTTTGGCACCAAAATCAACGGGACTTTCCAAAATGTCGTAACAAC
TCCGCCCCATTGACGCAAATGGGCGGTAGGCGTGTACGGTGGGAGGTCTATATAAGCAGCGCGTTTTGCC
TGTACTGGGTCTCTCTGGTTAGACCAGATCTGAGCCTGGGAGCTCTCTGGCTAACTAGGGAACCCACTGC
TTAAGCCTCAATAAAGCTTGCCTTGAGTGCTTCAAGTAGTGTGTGCCCGTCTGTTGTGTGACTCTGGTAA
CTAGAGATCCCTCAGACCCTTTTAGTCAGTGTGGAAAATCTCTAGCAGTGGCGCCCGAACAGGGACTTGA
AAGCGAAAGGGAAACCAGAGGAGCTCTCTCGACGCAGGACTCGGCTTGCTGAAGCGCGCACGGCAAGAGG
CGAGGGGCGGCGACTGGTGAGTACGCCAAAAATTTTGACTAGCGGAGGCTAGAAGGAGAGAGATGGGTGC
GAGAGCGTCAGTATTAAGCGGGGGAGAATTAGATCGCGATGGGAAAAAATTCGGTTAAGGCCAGGGGGAA
AGAAAAAATATAAATTAAAACATATAGTATGGGCAAGCAGGGAGCTAGAACGATTCGCAGTTAATCCTGG
CCTGTTAGAAACATCAGAAGGCTGTAGACAAATACTGGGACAGCTACAACCATCCCTTCAGACAGGATCA
GAAGAACTTAGATCATTATATAATACAGTAGCAACCCTCTATTGTGTGCATCAAAGGATAGAGATAAAAG
ACACCAAGGAAGCTTTAGACAAGATAGAGGAAGAGCAAAACAAAAGTAAGACCACCGCACAGCAAGCGGC
CGCTGATCTTCAGACCTGGAGGAGGAGATATGAGGGACAATTGGAGAAGTGAATTATATAAATATAAAGT
AGTAAAAATTGAACCATTAGGAGTAGCACCCACCAAGGCAAAGAGAAGAGTGGTGCAGAGAGAAAAAAGA
GCAGTGGGAATAGGAGCTTTGTTCCTTGGGTTCTTGGGAGCAGCAGGAAGCACTATGGGCGCAGCGTCAA
TGACGCTGACGGTACAGGCCAGACAATTATTGTCTGGTATAGTGCAGCAGCAGAACAATTTGCTGAGGGC
TATTGAGGCGCAACAGCATCTGTTGCAACTCACAGTCTGGGGCATCAAGCAGCTCCAGGCAAGAATCCTG
GCTGTGGAAAGATACCTAAAGGATCAACAGCTCCTGGGGATTTGGGGTTGCTCTGGAAAACTCATTTGCA
CCACTGCTGTGCCTTGGAATGCTAGTTGGAGTAATAAATCTCTGGAACAGATTTGGAATCACACGACCTG
GATGGAGTGGGACAGAGAAATTAACAATTACACAAGCTTAATACACTCCTTAATTGAAGAATCGCAAAAC
CAGCAAGAAAAGAATGAACAAGAATTATTGGAATTAGATAAATGGGCAAGTTTGTGGAATTGGTTTAACA
TAACAAATTGGCTGTGGTATATAAAATTATTCATAATGATAGTAGGAGGCTTGGTAGGTTTAAGAATAGT
TTTTGCTGTACTTTCTATAGTGAATAGAGTTAGGCAGGGATATTCACCATTATCGTTTCAGACCCACCTC
CCAACCCCGAGGGGACCCGACAGGCCCGAAGGAATAGAAGAAGAAGGTGGAGAGAGAGACAGAGACAGAT
CCATTCGATTAGTGAACGGATCGGCACTGCGTGCGCCAATTCTGCAGACAAATGGCAGTATTCATCCACA
ATTTTAAAAGAAAAGGGGGGATTGGGGGGTACAGTGCAGGGGAAAGAATAGTAGACATAATAGCAACAGA
CATACAAACTAAAGAATTACAAAAACAAATTACAAAAATTCAAAATTTTCGGGTTTATTACAGGGACAGC
AGAGATCCAGTTTGGTTAATTAAGGTACCGATATCACTAGTGTTCCATTAACTGCGCTAAAAATAATTTT
TAAATCTTTTTTAGCTTCTTGCTCTTTTTTGTACGTCTCTGTTTTAGAGCTAGAAATAGCAAGTTAAAAT
AAGGCTAGTCCGTTATCAACTTGAAAAAGTGGCACCGAGTCGGTGCTTTTTTGAATTCGCTAGCTAGGTC
TTGAAAGGAGTGGGAATTGGCTCCGGTGCCCGTCAGTGGGCAGAGCGCACATCGCCCACAGTCCCCGAGA
AGTTGGGGGGAGGGGTCGGCAATTGATCCGGTGCCTAGAGAAGGTGGCGCGGGGTAAACTGGGAAAGTGA
TGTCGTGTACTGGCTCCGCCTTTTTCCCGAGGGTGGGGGAGAACCGTATATAAGTGCAGTAGTCGCCGTG
AACGTTCTTTTTCGCAACGGGTTTGCCGCCAGAACACAGGACCGGTTCTAGAGCGCTGCCACCATGGAAA
AGAGAATCAACAAGATCAGGAAGAAGCTGAGCGCCGACAACGCCACCAAGCCTGTGTCTAGGAGTGGCCC
CATGAAAACCCTGCTCGTCAGAGTGATGACCGACGACCTGAAGAAGAGACTGGAAAAGAGGAGGAAGAAA
CCCGAAGTGATGCCCCAAGTGATCAGCAACAACGCCGCCAACAACCTGAGAATGCTGCTGGACGACTACA
CCAAGATGAAGGAAGCCATCCTGCAGGTCTACTGGCAAGAGTTCAAGGACGACCACGTGGGCCTGATGTG
CAAGTTTGCCCAGCCTGCCAGCAAGAAGATCGACCAGAACAAGCTGAAGCCCGAGATGGACGAGAAGGGC
AATCTGACCACAGCCGGCTTTGCCTGCTCTCAGTGTGGCCAGCCTCTGTTCGTGTACAAGCTGGAACAGG
TGTCCGAGAAAGGCAAGGCCTACACCAACTACTTCGGCAGATGTAACGTGGCCGAGCACGAGAAGCTGAT
TCTGCTGGCCCAGCTGAAACCTGAGAAGGACTCTGATGAGGCCGTGACCTACAGCCTGGGCAAGTTTGGA
CAGAGAGCCCTGGACTTCTACAGCATCCACGTGACCAAAGAAAGCACACACCCCGTGAAGCCCCTGGCTC
AGATCGCCGGCAATAGATACGCCTCTGGACCTGTGGGCAAAGCCCTGTCCGATGCCTGCATGGGAACAAT
CGCCAGCTTCCTGAGCAAGTACCAGGACATCATCATCGAGCACCAGAAGGTGGTCAAGGGCAACCAGAAG
AGACTGGAAAGCCTGAGGGAGCTGGCCGGCAAAGAGAACCTGGAATACCCCAGCGTGACCCTGCCTCCTC
AGCCTCACACAAAAGAAGGCGTGGACGCCTACAACGAAGTGATCGCCAGAGTGAGAATGTGGGTCAACCT
GAACCTGTGGCAGAAGCTGAAACTGTCCAGGGACGACGCCAAGCCTCTGCTGAGACTGAAGGGCTTCCCT
AGCTTCCCCGTGGTGGAAAGAAGGGAGAATGAGGTGGACTGGTGGAACACCATCAACGAAGTCAAGAAAC
TGATCGATGCCAAGAGAGACATGGGCAGAGTGTTTTGGAGCGGAGTGACCGCCGAGAAGAGAAACACCAT
CCTGGAAGGCTACAACTACCTGCCTAACGAGAACGACCACAAGAAGAGAGAGGGCAGCCTGGAAAACCCT
AAGAAGCCCGCCAAGAGACAGTTCGGCGACCTGCTGCTGTACCTGGAGAAGAAGTATGCCGGCGACTGGG
GCAAAGTGTTCGATGAGGCCTGGGAGAGAATCGACAAGAAGATTGCCGGCCTGACCAGCCACATCGAGAG
AGAGGAAGCCAGAAACGCCGAGGACGCCCAGTCTAAAGCCGTGCTGACAGATTGGCTGAGAGCCAAGGCC
AGCTTCGTGCTGGAAAGGCTGAAAGAAATGGATGAGAAAGAGTTCTACGCCTGCGAGATCCAGCTGCAGA
AGTGGTACGGGGACCTGAGAGGCAATCCCTTTGCCGTGGAAGCCGAGAACAGAGTGGTGGACATCAGCGG
CTTTAGCATCGGCTCTGACGGCCACTCCATCCAGTACAGGAACCTGCTGGCCTGGAAGTACCTGGAAAAT
GGCAAGAGAGAGTTCTACCTGCTGATGAACTACGGCAAGAAGGGCAGAATCAGATTCACCGACGGCACCG
ACATCAAGAAAAGCGGCAAGTGGCAGGGCCTGCTGTATGGCGGCGGAAAGGCCAAAGTGATCGACCTGAC
CTTCGATCCCGACGACGAGCAGCTGATCATTCTGCCTCTGGCCTTCGGCACCAGACAGGGCAGAGAGTTC
ATCTGGAACGATCTGCTGTCCCTGGAAACCGGCCTGATCAAGCTGGCCAACGGCAGGGTGATCGAGAAAA
CCATCTACAACAAGAAAATCGGCAGAGATGAGCCCGCACTGTTTGTGGCCCTGACCTTTGAGAGGAGAGA
AGTGGTCGATCCCAGCAACATCAAGCCCGTGAACCTGATCGGAGTGGCCAGAGGCGAGAATATCCCTGCC
GTGATTGCCCTGACAGACCCTGAGGGATGTCCCCTGCCTGAGTTTAAGGATAGCTCTGGCGGCCCTACCG
ACATCCTGAGAATCGGCGAGGGCTACAAAGAGAAGCAGAGAGCCATCCAGGCCGCCAAAGAGGTGGAACA
GAGAAGAGCCGGCGGATACAGCAGAAAGTTCGCCAGCAAGTCCAGAAACCTGGCCGATGACATGGTCAGG
AACAGCGCCAGGGACCTGTTCTACCACGCCGTGACACATGATGCCGTGCTGGTGTTCGCCAACCTGTCAA
GAGGCTTCGGCAGACAGGGAAAAAGAACCTTCATGACCGAGAGACAGTACACGAAGATGGAAGATTGGCT
CACCGCCAAACTGGCCTACGAGGGCCTGACAAGCAAGACCTACCTGTCCAAGACACTGGCCCAGTACACC
TCCAAGACCTGCTCCAATTGCGGCTTCACCATCACCACCGCCGACTACGATGGAATGCTCGTGAGACTGA
AGAAAACCTCCGACGGCTGGGCCACCACACTGAACAACAAAGAGCTGAAAGCCGAGGGCCAGATCACCTA
CTACAACAGATACAAGAGGCAGACCGTCGAGAAAGAGCTGTCCGCCGAACTCGACAGACTGAGCGAGGAA
TCCGGCAACAACGACATCAGCAAGTGGACCAAGGGACGCAGAGATGAGGCCCTGTTCCTGCTGAAGAAGA
GGTTCAGCCACAGACCTGTGCAAGAGCAGTTTGTGTGCCTGGATTGCGGCCACGAAGTGCACGCAGCCGA
ACAGGCCGCTCTGAATATCGCCAGAAGCTGGCTGTTCCTGAACAGCAACAGCACCGAGTTCAAGAGCTAC
AAGAGCGGCAAGCAGCCTTTCGTTGGAGCCTGGCAGGCCTTCTACAAGAGAAGGCTCAAAGAAGTGTGGA
AGCCCAACGCCAAGCGACCTGCCGCCACAAAGAAGGCTGGACAGGCTAAGAAGAAGAAAGATTACAAAGA
CGATGACGATAAGGGATCCGATGCTAAGTCACTGACTGCCTGGTCCCGGACACTGGTGACCTTCAAGGAT
GTGTTTGTGGACTTCACCAGGGAGGAGTGGAAGCTGCTGGACACTGCTCAGCAGATCCTGTACAGAAATG
TGATGCTGGAGAACTATAAGAACCTGGTTTCCTTGGGTTATCAGCTTACTAAGCCAGATGTGATCCTCCG
GTTGGAGAAGGGAGAAGAGCCCTGGCTGGTGGAGAGAGAAATTCACCAAGAGACCCATCCTGATTCAGAG
ACTGCATTTGAAATCAAATCATCAGTTCCGAAAAAGAAACGCAAAGTTGCTAGCTCCGGCGCAACAAACT
TCTCTCTGCTGAAACAAGCCGGAGATGTCGAAGAGAATCCTGGACCGACCGAGTACAAGCCCACGGTGCG
CCTCGCCACCCGCGACGACGTCCCCAGGGCCGTACGCACCCTCGCCGCCGCGTTCGCCGACTACCCCGCC
ACGCGCCACACCGTCGATCCGGACCGCCACATCGAGCGGGTCACCGAGCTGCAAGAACTCTTCCTCACGC
GCGTCGGGCTCGACATCGGCAAGGTGTGGGTCGCGGACGACGGCGCCGCGGTGGCGGTCTGGACCACGCC
GGAGAGCGTCGAAGCGGGGGCGGTGTTCGCCGAGATCGGCCCGCGCATGGCCGAGTTGAGCGGTTCCCGG
CTGGCCGCGCAGCAACAGATGGAAGGCCTCCTGGCGCCGCACCGGCCCAAGGAGCCCGCGTGGTTCCTGG
CCACCGTCGGAGTCTCGCCCGACCACCAGGGCAAGGGTCTGGGCAGCGCCGTCGTGCTCCCCGGAGTGGA
GGCGGCCGAGCGCGCCGGGGTGCCCGCCTTCCTGGAGACCTCCGCGCCCCGCAACCTCCCCTTCTACGAG
CGGCTCGGCTTCACCGTCACCGCCGACGTCGAGGTGCCCGAAGGACCGCGCACCTGGTGCATGACCCGCA
AGCCCGGTGCCTGAACGCGTTAAGTCGACAATCAACCTCTGGATTACAAAATTTGTGAAAGATTGACTGG
TATTCTTAACTATGTTGCTCCTTTTACGCTATGTGGATACGCTGCTTTAATGCCTTTGTATCATGCTATT
GCTTCCCGTATGGCTTTCATTTTCTCCTCCTTGTATAAATCCTGGTTGCTGTCTCTTTATGAGGAGTTGT
GGCCCGTTGTCAGGCAACGTGGCGTGGTGTGCACTGTGTTTGCTGACGCAACCCCCACTGGTTGGGGCAT
TGCCACCACCTGTCAGCTCCTTTCCGGGACTTTCGCTTTCCCCCTCCCTATTGCCACGGCGGAACTCATC
GCCGCCTGCCTTGCCCGCTGCTGGACAGGGGCTCGGCTGTTGGGCACTGACAATTCCGTGGTGTTGTCGG
GGAAATCATCGTCCTTTCCTTGGCTGCTCGCCTGTGTTGCCACCTGGATTCTGCGCGGGACGTCCTTCTG
CTACGTCCCTTCGGCCCTCAATCCAGCGGACCTTCCTTCCCGCGGCCTGCTGCCGGCTCTGCGGCCTCTT
CCGCGTCTTCGCCTTCGCCCTCAGACGAGTCGGATCTCCCTTTGGGCCGCCTCCCCGCGTCGACTTTAAG
ACCAATGACTTACAAGGCAGCTGTAGATCTTAGCCACTTTTTAAAAGAAAAGGGGGGACTGGAAGGGCTA
ATTCACTCCCAACGAAGACAAGATCTGCTTTTTGCTTGTACTGGGTCTCTCTGGTTAGACCAGATCTGAG
CCTGGGAGCTCTCTGGCTAACTAGGGAACCCACTGCTTAAGCCTCAATAAAGCTTGCCTTGAGTGCTTCA
AGTAGTGTGTGCCCGTCTGTTGTGTGACTCTGGTAACTAGAGATCCCTCAGACCCTTTTAGTCAGTGTGG
AAAATCTCTAGCAGGGCCCGTTTAAACCCGCTGATCAGCCTCGACTGTGCCTTCTAGTTGCCAGCCATCT
GTTGTTTGCCCCTCCCCCGTGCCTTCCTTGACCCTGGAAGGTGCCACTCCCACTGTCCTTTCCTAATAAA
ATGAGGAAATTGCATCGCATTGTCTGAGTAGGTGTCATTCTATTCTGGGGGGTGGGGTGGGGCAGGACAG
CAAGGGGGAGGATTGGGAAGACAATAGCAGGCATGCTGGGGATGCGGTGGGCTCTATGGCTTCTGAGGCG
GAAAGAACCAGCTGGGGCTCTAGGGGGTATCCCC
[124 nt withheld, positions 7665-7788]
C
[91 nt withheld, positions 7790-7880]
A
[49 nt withheld, positions 7882-7930]
CCTTTGACGTTGGAGTCCACGTTCTTT
[37 nt withheld, positions 7958-7994]
ACCCTATCTCGGTCTATTCTTTTGATTTATAAGGGATTTTGCCGATTTCGGCCTATTGGTTAAAAAATGA
GCTGATTTAACAAAAATTTAACGCGAATTAATTCTGTGGAATGTGTGTCAGTTAGGGTGTGGAAAGTCCC
CAGGCTCCCCAGCAGGCAGAAGTATGCAAAGCATGCATCTCAATTAGTCAGCAACCAGGTGTGGAAAGTC
CCCAGGCTCCCCAGCAGGCAGAAGTATGCAAAGCATGCATCTCAATTAGTCAGCAACCATAGTCCCGCCC
CTAACTCCGCCCATCCCGCCCCTAACTCCGCCCAGTTCCGCCCATTCTCCGCCCCATGGCTGACTAATTT
TTTTTATTTATGCAGAGGCCGAGGCCGCCTCTGCCTCTGAGCTATTCCAGAAGTAGTGAGGAGGCTTTTT
TGGAGGCCTAGGCTTTTGCAAAAAGCTCCCGGGAGCTTGTATATCCATTTTCGGATCTGATCAGCACGTG
TTGACAATTAATCATCGGCATAGTATATCGGCATAGTATAATACGACAAGGTGAGGAACTAAACCATGGC
CAAGTTGACCAGTGCCGTTCCGGTGCTCACCGCGCGCGACGTCGCCGGAGCGGTCGAGTTCTGGACCGAC
CGGCTCGGGTTCTCCCGGGACTTCGTGGAGGACGACTTCGCCGGTGTGGTCCGGGACGACGTGACCCTGT
TCATCAGCGCGGTCCAGGACCAGGTGGTGCCGGACAACACCCTGGCCTGGGTGTGGGTGCGCGGCCTGGA
CGAGCTGTACGCCGAGTGGTCGGAGGTCGTGTCCACGAACTTCCGGGACGCCTCCGGGCCGGCCATGACC
GAGATCGGCGAGCAGCCGTGGGGGCGGGAGTTCGCCCTGCGCGACCCGGCCGGCAACTGCGTGCACTTCG
TGGCCGAGGAGCAGGACTGACACGTGCTACGAGATTTCGATTCCACCGCCGCCTTCTATGAAAGGTTGGG
CTTCGGAATCGTTTTCCGGGACGCCGGCTGGATGATCCTCCAGCGCGGGGATCTCATGCTGGAGTTCTTC
GCCCACCCCAACTTGTTTATTGCAGCTTATAATGGTTACAAATAAAGCAATAGCATCACAAATTTCACAA
ATAAAGCATTTTTTTCACTGCATTCTAGTTGTGGTTTGTCCAAACTCATCAATGTATCTTATCATGTCTG
TATACCGTCGACCTCTAGCTAGAGCTTGGCGTAATCATGGTCATAGCTGTTTCCTGTGTGAAATTGTTAT
CCGCTCACAATTCCACACAACATACGAGCCGGAAGCATAAAGTGTAAAGCCTGGGGTGCCTAATGAGTGA
GCTAACTCACATTAATTGCGTTGCGCTCACTGCCCGCTTTCCAGTCGGGAAACCTGTCGTGCCAGCTGCA
TTAATGAATCGGCCAACGCGCGGGGAGAGGCGGTTTGCGTATTGGGCGCTCTTCCGCTTCCTCGCTCACT
GACTCGCTGCGCTCGGTCGTTCGGCTGCGGCGAGCGGTATCAGCTCACTCAAAGGCGGTAATACGGTTAT
CCACAGAATCAGGGGATAACGCAGGAAAGAACATGTGAGCAAAAGGCCAGCAAAAGGCCAGGAACCGTAA
AAAGGCCGCGTTGCTGGCGTTTTTCCATAGGCTCCGCCCCCCTGACGAGCATCACAAAAATCGACGCTCA
AGTCAGAGGTGGCGAAACCCGACAGGACTATAAAGATACCAGGCGTTTCCCCCTGGAAGCTCCCTCGTGC
GCTCTCCTGTTCCGACCCTGCCGCTTACCGGATACCTGTCCGCCTTTCTCCCTTCGGGAAGCGTGGCGCT
TTCTCATAGCTCACGCTGTAGGTATCTCAGTTCGGTGTAGGTCGTTCGCTCCAAGCTGGGCTGTGTGCAC
GAACCCCCCGTTCAGCCCGACCGCTGCGCCTTATCCGGTAACTATCGTCTTGAGTCCAACCCGGTAAGAC
ACGACTTATCGCCACTGGCAGCAGCCACTGGTAACAGGATTAGCAGAGCGAGGTATGTAGGCGGTGCTAC
AGAGTTCTTGAAGTGGTGGCCTAACTACGGCTACACTAGAAGAACAGTATTTGGTATCTGCGCTCTGCTG
AAGCCAGTTACCTTCGGAAAAAGAGTTGGTAGCTCTTGATCCGGCAAACAAACCACCGCTGGTAGCGGTG
GTTTTTTTGTTTGCAAGCAGCAGATTACGCGCAGAAAAAAAGGATCTCAAGAAGATCCTTTGATCTTTTC
TACGGGGTCTGACGCTCAGTGGAACGAAAACTCACGTTAAGGGATTTTGGTCATGAGATTATCAAAAAGG
ATCTTCACCTAGATCCTTTTAAATTAAAAATGAAGTTTTAAATCAATCTAAAGTATATATGAGTAAACTT
GGTCTGACAGTTACCAATGCTTAATCAGTGAGGCACCTATCTCAGCGATCTGTCTATTTCGTTCATCCAT
AGTTGCCTGACTCCCCGTCGTGTAGATAACTACGATACGGGAGGGCTTACCATCTGGCCCCAGTGCTGCA
ATGATACCGCGAGACCCACGCTCACCGGCTCCAGATTTATCAGCAATAAACCAGCCAGCCGGAAGGGCCG
AGCGCAGAAGTGGTCCTGCAACTTTATCCGCCTCCATCCAGTCTATTAATTGTTGCCGGGAAGCTAGAGT
AAGTAGTTCGCCAGTTAATAGTTTGCGCAACGTTGTTGCCATTGCTACAGGCATCGTGGTGTCACGCTCG
TCGTTTGGTATGGCTTCATTCAGCTCCGGTTCCCAACGATCAAGGCGAGTTACATGATCCCCCATGTTGT
GCAAAAAAGCGGTTAGCTCCTTCGGTCCTCCGATCGTTGTCAGAAGTAAGTTGGCCGCAGTGTTATCACT
CATGGTTATGGCAGCACTGCATAATTCTCTTACTGTCATGCCATCCGTAAGATGCTTTTCTGTGACTGGT
GAGTACTCAACCAAGTCATTCTGAGAATAGTGTATGCGGCGACCGAGTTGCTCTTGCCCGGCGTCAATAC
GGGATAATACCGCGCCACATAGCAGAACTTTAAAAGTGCTCATCATTGGAAAACGTTCTTCGGGGCGAAA
ACTCTCAAGGATCTTACCGCTGTTGAGATCCAGTTCGATGTAACCCACTCGTGCACCCAACTGATCTTCA
GCATCTTTTACTTTCACCAGCGTTTCTGGGTGAGCAAAAACAGGAAGGCAAAATGCCGCAAAAAAGGGAA
TAAGGGCGACACGGAAATGTTGAATACTCATACTCTTCCTTTTTCAATATTATTGAAGCATTTATCAGGG
TTATTGTCTCATGAGCGGATACATATTTGAATGTATTTAGAAAAATAAACAAATAGGGGTTCCGCGCACA
TTTCCCCGAAAAGTGCCACCTGACGTCGACGGATCGGGAGATCTCCCGATCCCCTATGGTGCACTCTCAG
TACAATCTGCTCTGATGCCGCATAGTTAAGCCAGTATCTGCTCCCTGCTTGTGTGTTGGAGGTCGCTGAG
TAGTGCGCGAGCAAAATTTAAGCTACAACAAGGCAAGGCTTGACCGACAATTGCATGAAGAATCTGCTTA
GGGTTAGGCGTTTTGCGCTGCTTCGCGATGTACGGGCCAGATATACGCGTTGACATTGATTATTGACTAG
TTATTAATAGTAATCAATTACGGGGTCATTAGTTCATAGCCCATATATGGAGTTCCGCGTTACATAACTT
ACGGTAAATGGCCCGCCTGGCTGACCGCCCAACGACCCCCGCCCATTGACGTCAATAATGACGTATGTTC
CCATAGTAACGCCAATAGGGACTTTCCATTGACGTCAATGGGTGGAGTATTTACGGTAAACTGCCCACTT
GGCAGTACATCAAGTGTATCATATGCCAAGTACGCCCCCTATTGACGTCAATGACGGTAAATGGCCCGCC
TGGCATTATGCCCAGTACATGACCTTATGGGACTTTCCTACTTGGCAGTACATCTACGTATTAGTCATCG
CTATTACCATGG
